Addgene plasmid #77344: BRD4 gRNA (BRDN0001147320)
Purpose: 3rd generation lentiviral gRNA plasmid targeting human BRD4
Depositing lab: John Doench & David Root. Depositing organization: Broad Institute. Publication: Optimized sgRNA design to maximize activity and minimize off-target effects of CRISPR-Cas9. Doench JG, Fusi N, Sullender M, Hegde M, Vaimberg EW, Donovan KF, Smith I, Tothova Z, Wilen C, Orchard R, Virgin HW, Listgarten J, Root DE. Nat Biotechnol. 2016 Jan 18. doi: 10.1038/nbt.3437. PubMed 26780180.
Backbone
  Vector backbone: lentiGuide-Puro
  Backbone manufacturer: Zhang Lab (Addgene plasmid # 52963)
  Vector type: Mammalian Expression, Lentiviral, CRISPR
  Selectable markers: Puromycin
Growth in bacteria
  Bacterial resistance: Ampicillin, 100 μg/mL
  Growth temperature: 37°C
  Growth strain: DH5alpha
  Copy number: High Copy
Gene/Insert
  Gene/Insert name: BRD4 (alt names: BRD4; NM_014299.2)
  gRNA/shRNA sequence: AGTCGAACTGTCACTGTCCG
  Species: H. sapiens (human)
  Entrez Gene: BRD4 (a.k.a. CAP, CDLS6, FSHRG4, HUNK1, HUNKI, MCAP)
  Promoter: hU6
  Cloning method: Unknown
  Sequencing primers: 5′ U6-F; 3′ pS2-R
Terms and licenses: Academic/Nonprofit Terms; Industry Terms: Not Available to Industry
Depositor comments: The gRNA was designed to target the following Genbank reference sequence(s): NM_014299.2,NM_058243.2. Note that this plasmid does NOT contain Cas9. It should be used in conjunction with lentiCas9-Blast (Addgene #52962) or otherwise with cell lines already expressing Cas9. Browse the full kinome gRNA library at http://www.addgene.org/pooled-library/broadgpp-human-kinome/ or visit http://www.broadinstitute.org/rnai/public/ for detailed protocols and information.
How to cite: BRD4 gRNA (BRDN0001147320) was a gift from John Doench & David Root (Addgene plasmid # 77344 ; http://n2t.net/addgene:77344 ; RRID:Addgene_77344)
