[The description below was written by a language model from this plasmid's Addgene catalogue record and pLannotate feature annotations shown in this document.]
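Description:
BRD4 gRNA (BRDN0001147320) is a third-generation lentiviral guide RNA plasmid built on the lentiGuide-Puro backbone. It expresses a single CRISPR guide against human BRD4, designed against two BRD4 reference transcripts. In bacteria it is maintained as a high-copy plasmid through a ColE1/pUC-type origin and selected with ampicillin via the β-lactamase gene. An f1 origin, an SV40 origin and remnants of lac and T7/T3 cloning-vector sequence are also annotated in the backbone.

The lentiviral transfer cassette begins with an RSV promoter fused to a truncated HIV-1 5' LTR, which drives genomic RNA production without Tat. This is followed by the Ψ packaging signal with adjoining partial gag sequence and the Rev response element for Rev-dependent nuclear export. Downstream, a human U6 RNA polymerase III promoter transcribes the BRD4-targeting spacer joined to the Streptococcus pyogenes Cas9 guide scaffold. A cPPT/CTS element that aids nuclear import of the provirus comes next. A separate EF-1α promoter, including its intron A, drives puromycin N-acetyltransferase so that transduced mammalian cells can be selected with puromycin. A WPRE boosts transcript expression, and the cassette ends in a self-inactivating ΔU3 3' LTR.

The plasmid does not encode Cas9, so it is meant to be used alongside a separate Cas9 vector such as lentiCas9-Blast, or in cells that already express Cas9. Its typical use is Cas9-mediated targeting of BRD4. The depositor's comments associate it with a human kinome gRNA library produced in work on optimized sgRNA design.
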