Features (pLannotate 1.2.2; 29 found; start..end, strand, type, name):
     14..80      +  CDS            small t antigen (fragment): SV40 (simian virus 40) small t antigen
    106..317     +  promoter       EF-1α core promoter: core promoter for human elongation factor EF-1α
    318..1256    +  intron         EF-1α intron A: intron upstream of the start codon of human EF-1α
   1278..1877    +  CDS            PuroR (fragment): puromycin N-acetyltransferase; pac from Streptomyces; confers resistance to puromycin
   1893..2481    +  misc_feature   WPRE: woodchuck hepatitis virus posttranscriptional regulatory element
   2532..2551    +  misc_feature   cPPT/CTS (fragment): central polypurine tract and central termination sequence of HIV-1
   2553..2786    +  LTR            3' LTR (ΔU3): self-inactivating 3' long terminal repeat (LTR) from HIV-1
   2864..2985    +  polyA_signal   SV40 poly(A) signal: SV40 polyadenylation signal
   3025..3160    +  rep_origin     SV40 ori: SV40 origin of replication
   3181..3199    -  promoter       T7 promoter: promoter for bacteriophage T7 RNA polymerase
   3207..3362    +  CDS            lacZα (fragment): LacZα fragment of β-galactosidase; lacZ fragment
   3367..3795    +  rep_origin     f1 ori (sequence partly withheld): f1 bacteriophage origin of replication; arrow indicates direction of (+) strand synthesis
   3848..3952    +  promoter       AmpR promoter: bla
   3953..4813    +  CDS            AmpR: β-lactamase; bla; confers resistance to ampicillin, carbenicillin, and related antibiotics
   4984..5572    +  rep_origin     ori: high-copy-number ColE1/pMB1/pBR322/pUC origin of replication
   5755..5847    +  CDS            lacI (fragment): lac repressor; lacI; The lac repressor binds to the lac operator to inhibit transcription in E. coli. This inhibition can be relieved by adding lactose or isopropyl-β-D-thiogalactopyranoside (IPTG).
   5860..5881    +  protein_bind   CAP binding site: CAP binding activates transcription in the presence of cAMP. E. coli catabolite activator protein
   5896..5926    +  promoter       lac promoter: promoter for the E. coli lac operon
   5934..5950    +  protein_bind   lac operator: The lac repressor binds to the lac operator to inhibit transcription in E. coli. This inhibition can be relieved by adding lactose or isopropyl-β-D-thiogalactopyranoside (IPTG). lac repressor encoded by lacI
   5995..6013    +  promoter       T3 promoter: promoter for bacteriophage T3 RNA polymerase
   6041..6267    +  promoter       RSV promoter: Rous sarcoma virus enhancer/promoter
   6268..6448    +  LTR            5' LTR (truncated): truncated 5' long terminal repeat (LTR) from HIV-1
   6495..6620    +  misc_feature   HIV-1 Ψ: packaging signal of human immunodeficiency virus type 1
   6604..6967    +  CDS            HIV-1 gag (fragment): gag protein from human immunodeficiency virus 1; gag
   7113..7346    +  misc_feature   RRE: The Rev response element (RRE) of HIV-1 allows for Rev-dependent mRNA export from the nucleus to the cytoplasm.
   7723..7749    +  CDS            Rev (fragment): human immunodeficiency virus 1 (HIV-1) Rev protein; rev; enhances nuclear export of unspliced and incompletely spliced viral mRNAs
   7753..7993    +  promoter       U6 promoter: RNA polymerase III promoter for human U6 snRNA
   8023..8098    +  misc_RNA       gRNA scaffold: guide RNA scaffold for the Streptococcus pyogenes CRISPR/Cas9 system
   8154..8271    +  misc_feature   cPPT/CTS: central polypurine tract and central termination sequence of HIV-1
>Addgene plasmid #77344 | BRD4 gRNA (BRDN0001147320) | addgene full sequence | sequence record 187580 | Addgene Assembled Sequence
CCCGGGTGCAAAGATGGATAAAGTTTTAAACAGAGAGGAATCTTTGCAGCTAATGGACCTTCTAGGTCTT
GAAAGGAGTGGGAATTGGCTCCGGTGCCCGTCAGTGGGCAGAGCGCACATCGCCCACAGTCCCCGAGAAG
TTGGGGGGAGGGGTCGGCAATTGATCCGGTGCCTAGAGAAGGTGGCGCGGGGTAAACTGGGAAAGTGATG
TCGTGTACTGGCTCCGCCTTTTTCCCGAGGGTGGGGGAGAACCGTATATAAGTGCAGTAGTCGCCGTGAA
CGTTCTTTTTCGCAACGGGTTTGCCGCCAGAACACAGGTAAGTGCCGTGTGTGGTTCCCGCGGGCCTGGC
CTCTTTACGGGTTATGGCCCTTGCGTGCCTTGAATTACTTCCACCTGGCTGCAGTACGTGATTCTTGATC
CCGAGCTTCGGGTTGGAAGTGGGTGGGAGAGTTCGAGGCCTTGCGCTTAAGGAGCCCCTTCGCCTCGTGC
TTGAGTTGAGGCCTGGCCTGGGCGCTGGGGCCGCCGCGTGCGAATCTGGTGGCACCTTCGCGCCTGTCTC
GCTGCTTTCGATAAGTCTCTAGCCATTTAAAATTTTTGATGACCTGCTGCGACGCTTTTTTTCTGGCAAG
ATAGTCTTGTAAATGCGGGCCAAGATCTGCACACTGGTATTTCGGTTTTTGGGGCCGCGGGCGGCGACGG
GGCCCGTGCGTCCCAGCGCACATGTTCGGCGAGGCGGGGCCTGCGAGCGCGGCCACCGAGAATCGGACGG
GGGTAGTCTCAAGCTGGCCGGCCTGCTCTGGTGCCTGGCCTCGCGCCGCCGTGTATCGCCCCGCCCTGGG
CGGCAAGGCTGGCCCGGTCGGCACCAGTTGCGTGAGCGGAAAGATGGCCGCTTCCCGGCCCTGCTGCAGG
GAGCTCAAAATGGAGGACGCGGCGCTCGGGAGAGCGGGCGGGTGAGTCACCCACACAAAGGAAAAGGGCC
TTTCCGTCCTCAGCCGTCGCTTCATGTGACTCCACGGAGTACCGGGCGCCGTCCAGGCACCTCGATTAGT
TCTCGAGCTTTTGGAGTACGTCGTCTTTAGGTTGGGGGGAGGGGTTTTATGCGATGGAGTTTCCCCACAC
TGAGTGGGTGGAGACTGAAGTTAGGCCAGCTTGGCACTTGATGTAATTCTCCTTGGAATTTGCCCTTTTT
GAGTTTGGATCTTGGTTCATTCTCAAGCCTCAGACAGTGGTTCAAAGTTTTTTTCTTCCATTTCAGGTGT
CGTGACGTACGGCCACCATGACCGAGTACAAGCCCACGGTGCGCCTCGCCACCCGCGACGACGTCCCCAG
GGCCGTACGCACCCTCGCCGCCGCGTTCGCCGACTACCCCGCCACGCGCCACACCGTCGATCCGGACCGC
CACATCGAGCGGGTCACCGAGCTGCAAGAACTCTTCCTCACGCGCGTCGGGCTCGACATCGGCAAGGTGT
GGGTCGCGGACGACGGCGCCGCCGTGGCGGTCTGGACCACGCCGGAGAGCGTCGAAGCGGGGGCGGTGTT
CGCCGAGATCGGCCCGCGCATGGCCGAGTTGAGCGGTTCCCGGCTGGCCGCGCAGCAACAGATGGAAGGC
CTCCTGGCGCCGCACCGGCCCAAGGAGCCCGCGTGGTTCCTGGCCACCGTCGGAGTCTCGCCCGACCACC
AGGGCAAGGGTCTGGGCAGCGCCGTCGTGCTCCCCGGAGTGGAGGCGGCCGAGCGCGCCGGGGTGCCCGC
CTTCCTGGAGACCTCCGCGCCCCGCAACCTCCCCTTCTACGAGCGGCTCGGCTTCACCGTCACCGCCGAC
GTCGAGGTGCCCGAAGGACCGCGCACCTGGTGCATGACCCGCAAGCCCGGTGCCTGAACGCGTTAAGTCG
ACAATCAACCTCTGGATTACAAAATTTGTGAAAGATTGACTGGTATTCTTAACTATGTTGCTCCTTTTAC
GCTATGTGGATACGCTGCTTTAATGCCTTTGTATCATGCTATTGCTTCCCGTATGGCTTTCATTTTCTCC
TCCTTGTATAAATCCTGGTTGCTGTCTCTTTATGAGGAGTTGTGGCCCGTTGTCAGGCAACGTGGCGTGG
TGTGCACTGTGTTTGCTGACGCAACCCCCACTGGTTGGGGCATTGCCACCACCTGTCAGCTCCTTTCCGG
GACTTTCGCTTTCCCCCTCCCTATTGCCACGGCGGAACTCATCGCCGCCTGCCTTGCCCGCTGCTGGACA
GGGGCTCGGCTGTTGGGCACTGACAATTCCGTGGTGTTGTCGGGGAAATCATCGTCCTTTCCTTGGCTGC
TCGCCTGTGTTGCCACCTGGATTCTGCGCGGGACGTCCTTCTGCTACGTCCCTTCGGCCCTCAATCCAGC
GGACCTTCCTTCCCGCGGCCTGCTGCCGGCTCTGCGGCCTCTTCCGCGTCTTCGCCTTCGCCCTCAGACG
AGTCGGATCTCCCTTTGGGCCGCCTCCCCGCGTCGACTTTAAGACCAATGACTTACAAGGCAGCTGTAGA
TCTTAGCCACTTTTTAAAAGAAAAGGGGGGACTGGAAGGGCTAATTCACTCCCAACGAAGACAAGATCTG
CTTTTTGCTTGTACTGGGTCTCTCTGGTTAGACCAGATCTGAGCCTGGGAGCTCTCTGGCTAACTAGGGA
ACCCACTGCTTAAGCCTCAATAAAGCTTGCCTTGAGTGCTTCAAGTAGTGTGTGCCCGTCTGTTGTGTGA
CTCTGGTAACTAGAGATCCCTCAGACCCTTTTAGTCAGTGTGGAAAATCTCTAGCAGTACGTATAGTAGT
TCATGTCATCTTATTATTCAGTATTTATAACTTGCAAAGAAATGAATATCAGAGAGTGAGAGGAACTTGT
TTATTGCAGCTTATAATGGTTACAAATAAAGCAATAGCATCACAAATTTCACAAATAAAGCATTTTTTTC
ACTGCATTCTAGTTGTGGTTTGTCCAAACTCATCAATGTATCTTATCATGTCTGGCTCTAGCTATCCCGC
CCCTAACTCCGCCCATCCCGCCCCTAACTCCGCCCAGTTCCGCCCATTCTCCGCCCCATGGCTGACTAAT
TTTTTTTATTTATGCAGAGGCCGAGGCCGCCTCGGCCTCTGAGCTATTCCAGAAGTAGTGAGGAGGCTTT
TTTGGAGGCCTAGGGACGTACCCAATTCGCCCTATAGTGAGTCGTATTACGCGCGCTCACTGGCCGTCGT
TTTACAACGTCGTGACTGGGAAAACCCTGGCGTTACCCAACTTAATCGCCTTGCAGCACATCCCCCTTTC
GCCAGCTGGCGTAATAGCGAAGAGGCCCGCACCGATCGCCCTTCCCAACAGTTGCGCAGCCTGAATGGCG
AATGGG
[124 nt withheld, positions 3367-3490]
C
[91 nt withheld, positions 3492-3582]
A
[49 nt withheld, positions 3584-3632]
CCTTTGACGTTGGAGTCCACGTTCTTT
[37 nt withheld, positions 3660-3696]
ACCCTATCTCGGTCTATTCTTTTGATTTATAAGGGATTTTGCCGATTTCGGCCTATTGGTTAAAAAATGA
GCTGATTTAACAAAAATTTAACGCGAATTTTAACAAAATATTAACGCTTACAATTTAGGTGGCACTTTTC
GGGGAAATGTGCGCGGAACCCCTATTTGTTTATTTTTCTAAATACATTCAAATATGTATCCGCTCATGAG
ACAATAACCCTGATAAATGCTTCAATAATATTGAAAAAGGAAGAGTATGAGTATTCAACATTTCCGTGTC
GCCCTTATTCCCTTTTTTGCGGCATTTTGCCTTCCTGTTTTTGCTCACCCAGAAACGCTGGTGAAAGTAA
AAGATGCTGAAGATCAGTTGGGTGCACGAGTGGGTTACATCGAACTGGATCTCAACAGCGGTAAGATCCT
TGAGAGTTTTCGCCCCGAAGAACGTTTTCCAATGATGAGCACTTTTAAAGTTCTGCTATGTGGCGCGGTA
TTATCCCGTATTGACGCCGGGCAAGAGCAACTCGGTCGCCGCATACACTATTCTCAGAATGACTTGGTTG
AGTACTCACCAGTCACAGAAAAGCATCTTACGGATGGCATGACAGTAAGAGAATTATGCAGTGCTGCCAT
AACCATGAGTGATAACACTGCGGCCAACTTACTTCTGACAACGATCGGAGGACCGAAGGAGCTAACCGCT
TTTTTGCACAACATGGGGGATCATGTAACTCGCCTTGATCGTTGGGAACCGGAGCTGAATGAAGCCATAC
CAAACGACGAGCGTGACACCACGATGCCTGTAGCAATGGCAACAACGTTGCGCAAACTATTAACTGGCGA
ACTACTTACTCTAGCTTCCCGGCAACAATTAATAGACTGGATGGAGGCGGATAAAGTTGCAGGACCACTT
CTGCGCTCGGCCCTTCCGGCTGGCTGGTTTATTGCTGATAAATCTGGAGCCGGTGAGCGTGGGTCTCGCG
GTATCATTGCAGCACTGGGGCCAGATGGTAAGCCCTCCCGTATCGTAGTTATCTACACGACGGGGAGTCA
GGCAACTATGGATGAACGAAATAGACAGATCGCTGAGATAGGTGCCTCACTGATTAAGCATTGGTAACTG
TCAGACCAAGTTTACTCATATATACTTTAGATTGATTTAAAACTTCATTTTTAATTTAAAAGGATCTAGG
TGAAGATCCTTTTTGATAATCTCATGACCAAAATCCCTTAACGTGAGTTTTCGTTCCACTGAGCGTCAGA
CCCCGTAGAAAAGATCAAAGGATCTTCTTGAGATCCTTTTTTTCTGCGCGTAATCTGCTGCTTGCAAACA
AAAAAACCACCGCTACCAGCGGTGGTTTGTTTGCCGGATCAAGAGCTACCAACTCTTTTTCCGAAGGTAA
CTGGCTTCAGCAGAGCGCAGATACCAAATACTGTTCTTCTAGTGTAGCCGTAGTTAGGCCACCACTTCAA
GAACTCTGTAGCACCGCCTACATACCTCGCTCTGCTAATCCTGTTACCAGTGGCTGCTGCCAGTGGCGAT
AAGTCGTGTCTTACCGGGTTGGACTCAAGACGATAGTTACCGGATAAGGCGCAGCGGTCGGGCTGAACGG
GGGGTTCGTGCACACAGCCCAGCTTGGAGCGAACGACCTACACCGAACTGAGATACCTACAGCGTGAGCT
ATGAGAAAGCGCCACGCTTCCCGAAGGGAGAAAGGCGGACAGGTATCCGGTAAGCGGCAGGGTCGGAACA
GGAGAGCGCACGAGGGAGCTTCCAGGGGGAAACGCCTGGTATCTTTATAGTCCTGTCGGGTTTCGCCACC
TCTGACTTGAGCGTCGATTTTTGTGATGCTCGTCAGGGGGGCGGAGCCTATGGAAAAACGCCAGCAACGC
GGCCTTTTTACGGTTCCTGGCCTTTTGCTGGCCTTTTGCTCACATGTTCTTTCCTGCGTTATCCCCTGAT
TCTGTGGATAACCGTATTACCGCCTTTGAGTGAGCTGATACCGCTCGCCGCAGCCGAACGACCGAGCGCA
GCGAGTCAGTGAGCGAGGAAGCGGAAGAGCGCCCAATACGCAAACCGCCTCTCCCCGCGCGTTGGCCGAT
TCATTAATGCAGCTGGCACGACAGGTTTCCCGACTGGAAAGCGGGCAGTGAGCGCAACGCAATTAATGTG
AGTTAGCTCACTCATTAGGCACCCCAGGCTTTACACTTTATGCTTCCGGCTCGTATGTTGTGTGGAATTG
TGAGCGGATAACAATTTCACACAGGAAACAGCTATGACCATGATTACGCCAAGCGCGCAATTAACCCTCA
CTAAAGGGAACAAAAGCTGGAGCTGCAAGCTTAATGTAGTCTTATGCAATACTCTTGTAGTCTTGCAACA
TGGTAACGATGAGTTAGCAACATGCCTTACAAGGAGAGAAAAAGCACCGTGCATGCCGATTGGTGGAAGT
AAGGTGGTACGATCGTGCCTTATTAGGAAGGCAACAGACGGGTCTGACATGGATTGGACGAACCACTGAA
TTGCCGCATTGCAGAGATATTGTATTTAAGTGCCTAGCTCGATACATAAACGGGTCTCTCTGGTTAGACC
AGATCTGAGCCTGGGAGCTCTCTGGCTAACTAGGGAACCCACTGCTTAAGCCTCAATAAAGCTTGCCTTG
AGTGCTTCAAGTAGTGTGTGCCCGTCTGTTGTGTGACTCTGGTAACTAGAGATCCCTCAGACCCTTTTAG
TCAGTGTGGAAAATCTCTAGCAGTGGCGCCCGAACAGGGACTTGAAAGCGAAAGGGAAACCAGAGGAGCT
CTCTCGACGCAGGACTCGGCTTGCTGAAGCGCGCACGGCAAGAGGCGAGGGGCGGCGACTGGTGAGTACG
CCAAAAATTTTGACTAGCGGAGGCTAGAAGGAGAGAGATGGGTGCGAGAGCGTCAGTATTAAGCGGGGGA
GAATTAGATCGCGATGGGAAAAAATTCGGTTAAGGCCAGGGGGAAAGAAAAAATATAAATTAAAACATAT
AGTATGGGCAAGCAGGGAGCTAGAACGATTCGCAGTTAATCCTGGCCTGTTAGAAACATCAGAAGGCTGT
AGACAAATACTGGGACAGCTACAACCATCCCTTCAGACAGGATCAGAAGAACTTAGATCATTATATAATA
CAGTAGCAACCCTCTATTGTGTGCATCAAAGGATAGAGATAAAAGACACCAAGGAAGCTTTAGACAAGAT
AGAGGAAGAGCAAAACAAAAGTAAGACCACCGCACAGCAAGCGGCCGCTGATCTTCAGACCTGGAGGAGG
AGATATGAGGGACAATTGGAGAAGTGAATTATATAAATATAAAGTAGTAAAAATTGAACCATTAGGAGTA
GCACCCACCAAGGCAAAGAGAAGAGTGGTGCAGAGAGAAAAAAGAGCAGTGGGAATAGGAGCTTTGTTCC
TTGGGTTCTTGGGAGCAGCAGGAAGCACTATGGGCGCAGCGTCAATGACGCTGACGGTACAGGCCAGACA
ATTATTGTCTGGTATAGTGCAGCAGCAGAACAATTTGCTGAGGGCTATTGAGGCGCAACAGCATCTGTTG
CAACTCACAGTCTGGGGCATCAAGCAGCTCCAGGCAAGAATCCTGGCTGTGGAAAGATACCTAAAGGATC
AACAGCTCCTGGGGATTTGGGGTTGCTCTGGAAAACTCATTTGCACCACTGCTGTGCCTTGGAATGCTAG
TTGGAGTAATAAATCTCTGGAACAGATTTGGAATCACACGACCTGGATGGAGTGGGACAGAGAAATTAAC
AATTACACAAGCTTAATACACTCCTTAATTGAAGAATCGCAAAACCAGCAAGAAAAGAATGAACAAGAAT
TATTGGAATTAGATAAATGGGCAAGTTTGTGGAATTGGTTTAACATAACAAATTGGCTGTGGTATATAAA
ATTATTCATAATGATAGTAGGAGGCTTGGTAGGTTTAAGAATAGTTTTTGCTGTACTTTCTATAGTGAAT
AGAGTTAGGCAGGGATATTCACCATTATCGTTTCAGACCCACCTCCCAACCCCGAGGGGACCCAGAGAGG
GCCTATTTCCCATGATTCCTTCATATTTGCATATACGATACAAGGCTGTTAGAGAGATAATTAGAATTAA
TTTGACTGTAAACACAAAGATATTAGTACAAAATACGTGACGTAGAAAGTAATAATTTCTTGGGTAGTTT
GCAGTTTTAAAATTATGTTTTAAAATGGACTATCATATGCTTACCGTAACTTGAAAGTATTTCGATTTCT
TGGCTTTATATATCTTGTGGAAAGGACGAAACACCGAGTCGAACTGTCACTGTCCGGTTTTAGAGCTAGA
AATAGCAAGTTAAAATAAGGCTAGTCCGTTATCAACTTGAAAAAGTGGCACCGAGTCGGTGCTTTTTTAA
GCTTGGCGTAACTAGATCTTGAGACAAATGGCAGTATTCATCCACAATTTTAAAAGAAAAGGGGGGATTG
GGGGGTACAGTGCAGGGGAAAGAATAGTAGACATAATAGCAACAGACATACAAACTAAAGAATTACAAAA
ACAAATTACAAAAATTCAAAATTTTCGGGTTTATTACAGGGACAGCAGAGATCCACTTTGGCGCCGGCTC
GAGGGGG
