>Addgene plasmid #77344 | BRD4 gRNA (BRDN0001147320) | depositor partial sequence | sequence record 144804 | Target Sequence
AGTCGAACTGTCACTGTCCG
