>Addgene plasmid #77344 | BRD4 gRNA (BRDN0001147320) | addgene partial sequence | sequence record 187579 | hU6-F
AGAAAGTAATAATTTCTTGGGTAGTTTGCAGTTTTAAAATTATGTTTTAAAATGGACTATCATATGCTTA
CCGTAACTTGAAAGTATTTCGATTTCTTGGCTTTATATATCTTGTGGAAAGGACGAAACACCGAGTCGAA
CTGTCACTGTCCGGTTTTAGAGCTAGAAATAGCAAGTTAAAATAAGGCTAGTCCGTTATCAACTTGAAAA
AGTGGCACCGAGTCGGTGCTTTTTTAAGCTTGGCGTAACTAGATCTTGAGACAAATGGCAGTATTCATCC
ACAATTTTAAAAGAAAAGGGGGGATTGGGGGGTACAGTGCAGGGGAAAGAATAGTAGACATAATAGCAAC
AGACATACAAACTAAAGAATTACAAAAACAAATTACAAAAATTCAAAATTTTCGGGTTTATTACAGGGAC
AGCAGAGATCCACTTTGGCGCCGGCTCGAGGGGGCCCGGGTGCAAAGATGGATAAAGTTTTAAACAGAGA
GGAATCTTTGCAGCTAATGGACCTTCTAGGTCTTGAAAGGAGTGGGAATTGGCTCCGGTGCCCGTCAGTG
GGCAGAGCGC
